>Addgene plasmid #148591 | pAc5.1B-EGFP-DmRoquin-del725-755-del790-812_AE | depositor full sequence | sequence record 291039 | Full Sequence
CTTCAAGGAATTAATTCTATATTCTAAAAACACAAATGATACTTCTAAAAAAAATCATGAATGGCATCAA
CTCTGAATCAAATCTTTGCAGATGCACCTACTTCTCATTTCCACTGTCACATCATTTTTCCAGATCTCGC
TGCCTGTTATGTGGCCCACAAACCAAGACACGTTTTATGGCCATTAAAGCTGGCTGATCGTCGCCAAACA
CCAAATACATATCAATATGTACATTCGAGAAAGAAGCGATCAAAGAAGCGTCTTCGGGCGAGTAGGAGAA
TGCGGAGGAGAAGGAGAACGAGCTGATCTAGTATCTCTCCACAATCCAATGCCAACTGACCAACTGGCCA
TATTCGGAGCAATTTGAAGCCAATTTCCATCGCCTGGCGATCGCTCCATTCTTGGCTATATGTTTTTCAC
CGTTCCCGGGGCCATTTTCAAAGACTCGTCGGTAAGATAAGATTGTGTCACTCGCTGTCTCTCTTCATTT
GTCGAAGAATGCTGAGGAATTTCGCGATGACGTCGGCGAGTATTTTGAAGAATGAGAATAATTTGTATTT
ATACGAAAATCAGTTAGTGGAATTTTCTACAAAAACATGTTATCTATAGATAATTTTGTTGCAAAATATG
TTGACTATGACAAAGATTGTATGTATATACCTTTAATGTATTCTCATTTTCTTATGTATTTATAATGGCA
ATGATGATACTGATGATATTTTAAGATGATGCCAGACCACAGGCTGATTTCTGCGTCTTTTGCCGAACGC
AGTGCATGTGCGGTTGTTGTTTTTTGGAATAGTTTCAATTTTCGGACTGTCCGCTTTGATTTCAGTTTCT
TGGCTTATTCAAAAAGCAAAGTAAAGCCAAAAAAGCGAGATGGCAATACCAAATGCGGCAAAACGGTAGT
GGAAGGAAAGGGGTGCGGGGCAGCGGAAGGAAGGGTGGGGCGGGGCGTGGCGGGGTCTGTGGCTGGGCGC
GACGTCACCGACGTTGGAGCCACTCCTTTGACCATGTGTGCGTGTGTGTATTATTCGTGTCTCGCCACTC
GCCGGTTGTTTTTTTCTTTTTATCTCGCTCTCTCTAGCGCCATCTCGTACGCATGCTCAACGCACCGCAT
GTTGCCGTGTCCTTTATGCGTCATTTTGGCTCGAAATAGGCAATTATTTAAACAAAGATTAGTCAACGAA
AACGCTAAAATAAATAAGTCTACAATATGGTTACTTATTGCCATGTGTGTGCAGCCAACGATAGCAACAA
AAGCAACAACACAGTGGCTTTCCCTCTTTCACTTTTTGTTTGCAAGCGCGTGCGAGCAAGACGGCACGAC
CGGCAAACGCAATTACGCTGACAAAGAGCAGACGAAGTTTTGGCCGAAAAACATCAAGGCGCCTGATACG
AATGCATTTGCAATAACAATTGCGATATTTAATATTGTTTATGAAGCTGTTTGACTTCAAAACACACAAA
AAAAAAAATAAAACAAATTATTTGAAAGAGAATTAGGAATCGGACAGCTTATCGTTACGGGCTAACAGCA
CACCGAGACGAAATAGCTTACCTGACGTCACAGCCTCTGGAAGAACTGCCGCCAAGCAGAGAGAGAGAGA
AAAAGAGGGAGAGCAGCTTAGACCGCATGTGCTTGTGTGTGAGGCGTCTCTCTCTTCGTCTCCTGTTTGC
GCAAACGCATAGACTGCACTGAGAAAATCGATTACCTATTTTTTATGAATGAATATTTGCACTATTACTA
TTCAAAACTATTAAGATAGCAATCACATTCAATAGCCAAATACTATACCACCTGAGCGATGCAACGAAAT
GATCAATTTGAGCAAAAATGCTGCATATTTAGGACGGCATCATTATAGAAATGCTTCTTGCTGTGTACTT
TTCTCTCGTCTGGCAGCTGTTTCGCCGTTATTGTTAAAACCGGCTTAAGTTAGGTGTGTTTTCTACGACT
AGTGATGCCCCTACTAGAAGATGTGTGTTGCACAAATGTCCCTGAATAACCAATTTGAAGTGCAGATAGC
AGTAAACGTAAGCTAATATGAATATTATTTAACTGTAATGTTTTAATATCGCTGGACATTACTAATAAAC
CCACTATAAACACATGTACATATGTATGTTTTGGCATACAATGAGTAGTTGGGGAAAAAATGTGTAAAAG
CACCGTGACCATCACAGCATAAAGATAACCAGCTGAAGTATCGAATATGAGTAACCCCCAAATTGAATCA
CATGCCGCAACTGATAGGACCCATGGAAGTACACTCTTCATGGCGATATACAAGACACACACAAGCACGA
ACACCCAGTTGCGGAGGAAATTCTCCGTAAATGAAAACCCAATCGGCGAACAATTCATACCCATATATGG
TAAAAGTTTTGAACGCGACTTGAGAGCGGAGAGCATTGCGGCTGATAAGGTTTTAGCGCTAAGCGGGCTT
TATAAAACGGGCTGCGGGACCAGTTTTCATATCACTACCGTTTGAGTTCTTGTGCTGTGTGGATACTCCT
CCCGACACAAAGCCGCTCCATCAGCCAGCAGTCGTCTAATCCAGAGACCCCGGATCGGGGTACCAACATG
GTGAGCAAGGGCGAGGAGCTGTTCACCGGGGTGGTGCCCATCCTGGTCGAGCTGGACGGCGACGTAAACG
GCCACAAGTTCAGCGTGTCCGGCGAGGGCGAGGGCGATGCCACCTACGGCAAGCTGACCCTGAAGTTCAT
CTGCACCACCGGCAAGCTGCCCGTGCCCTGGCCCACCCTCGTGACCACCCTGACCTACGGCGTGCAGTGC
TTCAGCCGCTACCCCGACCACATGAAGCAGCACGACTTCTTCAAGTCCGCCATGCCCGAAGGCTACGTCC
AGGAGCGCACCATCTTCTTCAAGGACGACGGCAACTACAAGACCCGCGCCGAGGTGAAGTTCGAGGGCGA
CACCCTGGTGAACCGCATCGAGCTGAAGGGCATCGACTTCAAGGAGGACGGCAACATCCTGGGGCACAAG
CTGGAGTACAACTACAACAGCCACAACGTCTATATCATGGCCGACAAGCAGAAGAACGGCATCAAGGTGA
ACTTCAAGATCCGCCACAACATCGAGGACGGCAGCGTGCAGCTCGCCGACCACTACCAGCAGAACACCCC
CATCGGCGACGGCCCCGTGCTGCTGCCCGACAACCACTACCTGAGCACCCAGTCCGCCCTGAGCAAAGAC
CCCAACGAGAAGCGCGATCACATGGTCCTGCTGGAGTTCGTGACCGCCGCCGGGATCACTCTCGGCATGG
ACGAGCTGTACAAGCCAAGCTTGATGCCGATTCAGGCTCCCTCATGGACAGATTTTCTGAACTGTCCCAT
CTGCTGCAATGAATTCGCGGCCAGCCAGCGATGTCCGGTCAGTCTGGGCTGCGGGCACACCATCTGCAAG
CTATGCCTGACGACCCTCTACAACCGGCAGTGTCCCTTCGATCAGACCGTGATTGTCAGTGACATCGACA
ATTTGCCCATCAACCATGCCTTGCTCCAGTTGGTCAAGGACTCGGAGCTCCTCGAGCTGGCACCACCACC
GCCCAGTGTGCAGAAGCTGGAGCCGGAGCACCTTAAGTGTTACCAACTGGGTCAGCGGTGCATCGAGGAG
CTGGCTTTGCACTTGAAGTCCTTCCTCAACCTGAACGGAAATGGCAATCTTCTAACTCGACCCATGTTAC
GGAAACTGGTTACTCTGGTCAACTGCCAGCTGATGGAGGAGGAGGGACGGGTGAGAGCGCTTCGAGCAGC
CAGATCCCTAGGCGAACGCACAGTCACCGAGCTGATCCTGCAGCACCAAAATCCCCAGCAGTTGAGCTCA
AATCTGTGGGCTGCAGTGCGGACAAGAGGATGCCAGTTCCTTGGACCCGCCATGCAGGAGGAGGTGCTCA
AACTGGTGCTGCTGGCCTTGGAGGAGGGATCAGCGCTTTCGCGCAAAGTGCTGGTCATGTTCGTCGTGCA
GCGACTAGAGCCGAAGTTTCCCCAGGCCTCCAAGACGAGTATCGGACATGTGGTACAGCTGCTCTACCGC
GCCAGCTGCTTCAAGGTGTCCAAGCGGGAGGCGGACTCGTCGTTGATGCAGCTCAAAGAGGAATTCCGTA
CGTATGACGCCCTACGCCGGGAGCACGATGCCCAAATCGTTCAGATAGCCACCGAGGCGGGTCTGCGAAT
TGCACCGGAACAATGGTCTTCCCTATTGTATGGCGACGTGATGCATAAAAGCCACATGCAGAGCATCATC
GATAAGCTGCAGACGCCAAGCTCCTTTGCGCAATCAGTCCAGGAATTGGTCATCGCCTTGCAGCGGACCA
GCGATCCTGCGAAGCTATCCAGTTTGCATCATCATCTGAAGTACCTGGCCAATATTGATCCCTGTGCGGA
GGTTGCCCCGTGGTCGGTTTTGGCTGAGGCCTTGGATGCAGTGCGGCATTCGGTCGTTGGACTGGTGAAC
TTCCTTCAGCACCACGGAGTGCGCAAGGCGCAGGACGGCATCAGTGGCGGTGGCAGTGGTGGGACGACCA
ATAGCAATCCGAAGTACAAGATCAGCTTATGCAGGGACTTGAATGTGCGGCGGGTGTGTCCCCGAGGTTC
TAGCTGTACCTTTGCCCATTCCCAGGAGGAGGTAGAACGCTATCGTGCACGGAATCGAGGAAAACATATG
AAGACACCGTTGGCGCTGCAGGGACCTCCAGCGGTAGGCGTAGGAGCCATAAAGAAACCACTAGGCGAGC
AGGAGGGACCGCCTCTAGGTAACATGCCACCCATGTTACCTATGTCGCCTATGCATTATATGGGCTCTCC
TAGGGGATATCTGGATCCCAGCTTGGGACTTTCGCCAGGTGGTGGTCTCCCGCCGTCGCATCACAGTCCC
ATTACCAGGCTCATAGTGCCGAGCCGCTACGATTCGCGCTTTAGCGGGTTTGGCGGTGGCACGCCCAGGA
TTCCTTCGCCCAGAGAATACCAAGCCAATCCGGTAGCGCCAACGCAACGCAATGCCAACCCACCGAATTT
TAGTGTGAACAGTAACCTGCACAAGGGCTACATGTTGCCCGCCAGCGGTGGAGATGTCTTCCATCTGGCC
AATCCGTGGGAGCAAGCATACCTGGCACAGCAGCAACATCCTCCACAGCATCCCCAACAGCAGCAGCCAC
CGTCCAGCAAGCCGAATCCCAGCCGACCGTTGTCGATTTTACCCGCAACAGCTGATACCTCATTTTTTGA
AAAGAAACCGCCGAATAGTGTTAGCATAGATCTGGACAGGGTCCCGGAGGTCAATGTGGATGCAGTGCCT
CTGTTCCGGCGATCCAACAATAACCACAATAACAACAATAGTAACTCCCACAATAACAACAACAACAATC
ATGGCTCATCACTGCTGTTCTGGAACAATACGGGTAAAGATTCAGCCAACTTTGTACGATCAGACTCCAT
ATTGGATGACGATGCGTCCACATTCTATGGCGGCTTCAAGAGTGACAGAAACGATAGCTTCAATGCCAAT
AAGCAGCAACAGCCGATGTGGGGCAGGAAACCGCAACTGATGTCGGAAGACAGTTTCGACAGTGGGATCA
AGGTGGACTAGGCGGCCGCTCGAGTCTAGAGGGCCCGCGGTTCGAAGGTAAGCCTATCCCTAACCCTCTC
CTCGGTCTCGATTCTACGCGTACCGGTCATCATCACCATCACCATTGAGTTTAAACCCGCTGATCAGCCT
CGACTGTGCCTTCTAAGGCCTGAGCTCGCTGATCAGCCTCGATCGAGGATCCAGACATGATAAGATACAT
TGATGAGTTTGGACAAACCACAACTAGAATGCAGTGAAAAAAATGCTTTATTTGTGAAATTTGTGATGCT
ATTGCTTTATTTGTAACCATTATAAGCTGCAATAAACAAGTTAACAACAACAATTGCATTCATTTTATGT
TTCAGGTTCAGGGGGAGGTGTGGGAGGTTTTTTAAAGCAAGTAAAACCTCTACAAATGTGGTATGGCTGA
TTATGATCAGTCGACCGATGCCCTTGAGAGCCTTCAACCCAGTCAGCTCCTTCCGGTGGGCGCGGGGCAT
GACTATCGTCGCCGCACTTATGACTGTCTTCTTTATCATGCAACTCGTAGGACAGGTGCCGGCAGCGCTC
TGGGTCATTTTCGGCGAGGACCGCTTTCGCTGGAGCGCGACGATGATCGGCCTGTCGCTTGCGGTATTCG
GAATCTTGCACGCCCTCGCTCAAGCCTTCGTCACTGGTCCCGCCACCAAACGTTTCGGCGAGAAGCAGGC
CATTATCGCCGGCATGGCGGCCGACGCGCTGGGCTACGTCTTGCTGGCGTTCGCGACGCGAGGCTGGATG
GCCTTCCCCATTATGATTCTTCTCGCTTCCGGCGGCATCGGGATGCCCGCGTTGCAGGCCATGCTGTCCA
GGCAGGTAGATGACGACCATCAGGGACAGCTTCAAGGATCGCTCGCGGCTCTTACCAGCCAGCAAAAGGC
CAGGAACCGTAAAAAGGCCGCGTTGCTGGCGTTTTTCCATAGGCTCCGCCCCCCTGACGAGCATCACAAA
AATCGACGCTCAAGTCAGAGGTGGCGAAACCCGACAGGACTATAAAGATACCAGGCGTTTCCCCCTGGAA
GCTCCCTCGTGCGCTCTCCTGTTCCGACCCTGCCGCTTACCGGATACCTGTCCGCCTTTCTCCCTTCGGG
AAGCGTGGCGCTTTCTCAATGCTCACGCTGTAGGTATCTCAGTTCGGTGTAGGTCGTTCGCTCCAAGCTG
GGCTGTGTGCACGAACCCCCCGTTCAGCCCGACCGCTGCGCCTTATCCGGTAACTATCGTCTTGAGTCCA
ACCCGGTAAGACACGACTTATCGCCACTGGCAGCAGCCACTGGTAACAGGATTAGCAGAGCGAGGTATGT
AGGCGGTGCTACAGAGTTCTTGAAGTGGTGGCCTAACTACGGCTACACTAGAAGGACAGTATTTGGTATC
TGCGCTCTGCTGAAGCCAGTTACCTTCGGAAAAAGAGTTGGTAGCTCTTGATCCGGCAAACAAACCACCG
CTGGTAGCGGTGGTTTTTTTGTTTGCAAGCAGCAGATTACGCGCAGAAAAAAAGGATCTCAAGAAGATCC
TTTGATCTTTTCTACGGGGTCTGACGCTCAGTGGAACGAAAACTCACGTTAAGGGATTTTGGTCATGAGA
TTATCAAAAAGGATCTTCACCTAGATCCTTTTAAATTAAAAATGAAGTTTTAAATCAATCTAAAGTATAT
ATGAGTAAACTTGGTCTGACAGTTACCAATGCTTAATCAGTGAGGCACCTATCTCAGCGATCTGTCTATT
TCGTTCATCCATAGTTGCCTGACTCCCCGTCGTGTAGATAACTACGATACGGGAGGGCTTACCATCTGGC
CCCAGTGCTGCAATGATACCGCGAGACCCACGCTCACCGGCTCCAGATTTATCAGCAATAAACCAGCCAG
CCGGAAGGGCCGAGCGCAGAAGTGGTCCTGCAACTTTATCCGCCTCCATCCAGTCTATTAATTGTTGCCG
GGAAGCTAGAGTAAGTAGTTCGCCAGTTAATAGTTTGCGCAACGTTGTTGCCATTGCTGCAGGCATCGTG
GTGTCACGCTCGTCGTTTGGTATGGCTTCATTCAGCTCCGGTTCCCAACGATCAAGGCGAGTTACATGAT
CCCCCATGTTGTGCAAAAAAGCGGTTAGCTCCTTCGGTCCTCCGATCGTTGTCAGAAGTAAGTTGGCCGC
AGTGTTATCACTCATGGTTATGGCAGCACTGCATAATTCTCTTACTGTCATGCCATCCGTAAGATGCTTT
TCTGTGACTGGTGAGTACTCAACCAAGTCATTCTGAGAATAGTGTATGCGGCGACCGAGTTGCTCTTGCC
CGGCGTCAACACGGGATAATACCGCGCCACATAGCAGAACTTTAAAAGTGCTCATCATTGGAAAACGTTC
TTCGGGGCGAAAACTCTCAAGGATCTTACCGCTGTTGAGATCCAGTTCGATGTAACCCACTCGTGCACCC
AACTGATCTTCAGCATCTTTTACTTTCACCAGCGTTTCTGGGTGAGCAAAAACAGGAAGGCAAAATGCCG
CAAAAAAGGGAATAAGGGCGACACGGAAATGTTGAATACTCATACTCTTCCTTTTTCAATATTATTGAAG
CATTTATCAGGGTTATTGTCTCATGAGCGGATACATATTTGAATGTATTTAGAAAAATAAACAAATAGGG
GTTCCGCGCACATTTCCCCGAAAAGTGCCACCTGACGTCTAAGAAACCATTATTATCATGACATTAACCT
ATAAAAATAGGCGTATCACGAGGCCCTTTCGT
Features (pLannotate 1.2.2; 10 found; start..end, strand, type, name):
     56..2568    +  promoter       Ac5 promoter: Drosophila melanogaster actin 5C promoter
   2588..3304    +  CDS            EGFP: EGFP is a basic (constitutively fluorescent) green fluorescent protein published in 1996, derived from Aequorea victoria. It is reported to be a rapidly-maturing weak dimer with moderate acid sensitivity.
   3314..4852    +  CDS            Rc3h1 (fragment): RC3H1_MOUSE - Also known as Gm551, Kiaa2025. Experimental evidence at protein level: Swiss-Prot protein existence level 1. Post-transcriptional repressor of mRNAs containing a conserved stem loop motif, called constitutive decay element (CDE), which is often located in the 3'-UTR, as in HMGXB3, ICOS, IER3, NFKBID, NFKBIZ, PPP1R10, TNF, TNFRSF4 and in many more mRNAs (PubMed:23663784, PubMed:25026077, PubMed:18172933). Cleaves translationally inactive mRNAs harboring a stem-loop (SL), often located in their 3'-UTRs, during the early phase of inflammation in a helicase UPF1-independent manner (P
   5647..5688    +  CDS            V5 tag: epitope tag from simian virus 5
   5788..5922    -  polyA_signal   SV40 poly(A) signal: SV40 polyadenylation signal
   5945..6029    -  CDS            large T antigen (fragment): large T antigen from SV40 (simian virus 40)
   6030..6500    +  CDS            TcR (fragment): tetracycline efflux protein; tet; confers resistance to tetracycline
   6544..7132    -  rep_origin     ori: high-copy-number ColE1/pMB1/pBR322/pUC origin of replication
   7303..8163    -  CDS            AmpR: β-lactamase; bla; confers resistance to ampicillin, carbenicillin, and related antibiotics
   8164..8268    -  promoter       AmpR promoter: bla
