[The description below was written by a language model from this plasmid's Addgene catalogue record and pLannotate feature annotations shown in this document.]
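Description:
pAc5.1B-EGFP-DmRoquin-del725-755-del790-812_AE is an insect-cell expression plasmid of about 8.4 kb. The catalogue lists the backbone as unknown, although the name and feature layout point to a pAc5.1-type vector. It is propagated in E. coli through a ColE1/pUC-family origin and selected with ampicillin via the β-lactamase gene and its own promoter. The annotation describes this origin as high copy, whereas the catalogue records the plasmid as low copy. A short tetracycline-resistance fragment and a fragment of SV40 large T antigen are also annotated; these appear to be non-functional backbone remnants.

Expression is driven by the Drosophila melanogaster actin 5C (Ac5) promoter, which gives strong constitutive transcription in fly cells. It is followed by an EGFP coding sequence placed directly upstream of the Roquin insert, which suggests an N-terminally EGFP-tagged fusion. The insert is the D. melanogaster roq (CG16807) open reading frame, taken from isoform C and carrying two internal deletions, of residues 725–755 and 790–812. The annotation tool labelled part of this region as a fragment of mouse Rc3h1, reflecting homology to the mammalian Roquin rather than a mouse sequence. A vector-encoded V5 epitope lies downstream of the insert, but the record does not show whether it is in frame and translated. An SV40 polyadenylation signal is annotated after it.

The stated purpose is insect expression of this Roquin deletion mutant. The associated publication concerns a CAF40-binding motif that recruits the CCR4-NOT complex to Roquin target mRNAs, so the construct presumably tests the contribution of the deleted segments, though the record does not say what those segments do.
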