Addgene plasmid #148591: pAc5.1B-EGFP-DmRoquin-del725-755-del790-812_AE
Purpose: Insect Expression of DmRoquin-del725-755-del790-812
Depositing lab: Elisa Izaurralde. Depositing organization: Max Planck Institute for Developmental Biology. Publication: A CAF40-binding motif facilitates recruitment of the CCR4-NOT complex to mRNAs targeted by Drosophila Roquin. Sgromo A, Raisch T, Bawankar P, Bhandari D, Chen Y, Kuzuoglu-Ozturk D, Weichenrieder O, Izaurralde E. Nat Commun. 2017 Feb 6;8:14307. doi: 10.1038/ncomms14307. PubMed 28165457.
Backbone
  Vector backbone: Unknown
  Vector type: Insect Expression
Growth in bacteria
  Bacterial resistance: Ampicillin, 100 μg/mL
  Growth temperature: 37°C
  Growth strain: DH5alpha
  Copy number: Low Copy
Gene/Insert
  Gene/Insert name: DmRoquin-del725-755-del790-812
  Species: D. melanogaster (fly)
  Entrez Gene: roq (a.k.a. CG16807, Dmel\CG16807, NEST:bs21b12)
  Cloning method: Unknown
Terms and licenses: Academic/Nonprofit Terms; Industry Terms: Not Available to Industry
Depositor comments: ORF extracted from isoform C NCBI:NM_001275011.1 Plasmids from this collection were made available to the research community and donated after the lab closed. Please note that the sequence provided by the depositing laboratory may be theoretical/predicted or based on Sanger sequencing results. There may be discrepancies between sequencing results obtained by Addgene and the depositor sequence. If an Addgene verified sequence is not available, please contact before placing your order to request that our lab fully sequence the plasmid.
How to cite: pAc5.1B-EGFP-DmRoquin-del725-755-del790-812_AE was a gift from Elisa Izaurralde (Addgene plasmid # 148591 ; http://n2t.net/addgene:148591 ; RRID:Addgene_148591)
